Addgene plasmid #46782: PCMV-intron myc Rab6 T27N
Purpose: expression of T27N Rab6a in mammalian cells
Depositing lab: Terry Hébert. Depositing organization: McGill University. Publication: Seven transmembrane receptor core signaling complexes are assembled prior to plasma membrane trafficking. Dupre DJ, Robitaille M, Ethier N, Villeneuve LR, Mamarbachi AM, Hebert TE. J Biol Chem. 2006 Nov 10;281(45):34561-73. Epub 2006 Sep 7. 10.1074/jbc.M605012200 PubMed 16959776.
Backbone
  Vector backbone: pCMV-intron myc
  Modifications to backbone: intron-myc inserted HindIII/XbaI. Intron enhances stability of mRNA.
  Vector type: Mammalian Expression
  Selectable markers: Neomycin (select with G418)
Growth in bacteria
  Bacterial resistance: Ampicillin, 100 μg/mL
  Growth temperature: 37°C
  Growth strain: DH5alpha
  Copy number: Unknown
Gene/Insert
  Gene/Insert name: Rab6 T27N (alt names: Rab6A; member RAS oncogene family; Rab6)
  Species: H. sapiens (human)
  Insert size (bp): 640
  Mutation: T27N dominant negative
  Entrez Gene: RAB6A (a.k.a. RAB6)
  Promoter: CMV
  Tag / fusion protein: myc (N terminal on backbone)
  Cloning method: Restriction Enzyme; 5′ cloning site BamHI (not destroyed); 3′ cloning site XhoI (not destroyed)
  Sequencing primers: 5′ CMV-F; 3′ BGHrev
Terms and licenses: Academic/Nonprofit Terms; Industry Terms: Not Available to Industry
Depositor comments: cDNA was obtained from UMR cDNA Resource Center, www.cdna.org Rab6a T27N was created by a series of PCRs using T7, BGH RVS primers as well as the Rab6T27N-specific primers as follows: FWD (5′-AGCAAAGCGTTGGAAAGAATTGTTTGATCATCAGATTCATG-3′) or Rab6 T27N RVS (5′-TCTGGTGATCAAAGAATTCTTTCCAACGCTTTGCTCCCCCA-3′).
How to cite: PCMV-intron myc Rab6 T27N was a gift from Terry Hébert (Addgene plasmid # 46782 ; http://n2t.net/addgene:46782 ; RRID:Addgene_46782)
