[The description below was written by a language model from this plasmid's Addgene catalogue record.]
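Description:
PCMV-intron myc Rab6 T27N is a mammalian expression plasmid for producing a dominant-negative form of the human small GTPase Rab6A in cultured cells. It is built on the pCMV-intron myc backbone, in which an intron-myc cassette was inserted between HindIII and XbaI sites. The record notes that the intron is included to enhance mRNA stability. The plasmid is propagated in E. coli under ampicillin selection, and it carries a neomycin resistance marker that allows G418 selection of transfected mammalian cells. The copy number is listed as unknown, and no feature table is provided, so the origins of replication and polyadenylation signal are not explicitly recorded. The listed BGH reverse sequencing primer suggests a BGH-derived sequence downstream of the insert.

The payload is an approximately 640 bp human RAB6A coding sequence cloned between BamHI and XhoI sites, both of which are retained. Expression is driven by the CMV promoter, and the protein is fused at its N terminus to a myc epitope supplied by the backbone, which allows detection by immunoblotting or immunofluorescence. The T27N substitution was introduced by PCR-based mutagenesis of a wild-type cDNA. Mutations of this type in Rab and Ras family GTPases generally favour the inactive, GDP-bound state and interfere with the function of the endogenous protein. Rab6 is associated with Golgi membrane trafficking, so the construct suits experiments that perturb this pathway. The associated publication concerns the assembly of seven-transmembrane receptor signalling complexes before they traffic to the plasma membrane.
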