>Addgene plasmid #46782 | PCMV-intron myc Rab6 T27N | addgene partial sequence | sequence record 67940 | CMV-F 5'-CGCAAATGGGCGGTAGGCGTG-3'
GCAGAGCTCGTTTAGTGAACCGTCAGATCACTAGAAGCTTTATTGCGGTAGTTTATCACAGTTAAATTGC
TAACGCAGTCAGTGCTTCTGACACAACAGTCTCGAACTTAAGCTGCAGTGACTCTCTTAAGGTAGCCTTG
CAGAAGTTGGTCGTGAGGCACTGGGCAGGTAAGTATCAAGGTTACAAGACAGGTTTAAGGAGACCAATAG
AAACTGGGCTTGTCGAGACAGAGAAGACTCTTGCGTTTCTGATAGGCACCTATTGGTCTTACTGACATCC
ACTTTGCCTTTCTCTCCACAGGTGTCCACTCCCAGTTCAATTACAGCTCTTAAGGCTAGAGTACTTAATA
CGACTCACTATAGGCTAGCCTCGACATGGAACAGAAACTCATCTCTGAAGAGGATCTGTCTAGAGGATCC
ACCATGTCCACGGGCGGAGACTTCGGGAATCCGCTGAGGAAATTCAAGCTGGTGTTCCTGGGGGAGCAAA
GCGTTGGAAAGAATTCTTTGATCACCAGATTCATGTATGACAGTTTTGACAACACCTATCAGGCAACAAT
TGGCATTGACTTTTTATCAAAAACTATGTACTTGGAGGATCGAACAGTACGATTGCAATTATGGGACACA
GCAGGTCAAGAGCGGTTCAGGAGCTTGATTCCTAGCTACATTCGTGACTCCACTGTGGCAGTTGTTGTTT
ATGATATCACAAATGTTAACTCATTCCAGCAAACTACAAAGTGGATTGATGATGTCAGAACAGAAAGAGG
AAGTGATGTTATCATCATGCTAGTAGGAAATAAAACAGATCTTGCTGACAAGAGGCAAGTGTCAATTGAG
GAGGGAGAGAGGAAAGCCAAAGAGCTGAATGTTATGTTTATTGAAACTAGTGCAAAAGCTGGATACAATG
TAAAGCAGCTCTTTCGACGTGT
